Addgene plasmid #178330: pAAV.hSyn.iGluSnFR3.v857.SGZ
Purpose: Fluorescent reporter for glutamate, third generation, variant 857 in Stargazin (SGZ) backbone. iGluSnFR3.v857.SGZ
Depositing lab: Kaspar Podgorski. Depositing organization: HHMI, Janelia Research Campus. Publication: Glutamate indicators with improved activation kinetics and localization for imaging synaptic transmission. Aggarwal A, Liu R, Chen Y, Ralowicz AJ, Bergerson SJ, Tomaska F, Mohar B, Hanson TL, Hasseman JP, Reep D, Tsegaye G, Yao P, Ji X, Kloos M, Walpita D, Patel R, Mohr MA, Tillberg PW, Looger LL, Marvin JS, Hoppa MB, Konnerth A, Kleinfeld D, Schreiter ER, Podgorski K. Nat Methods. 2023 May 4. doi: 10.1038/s41592-023-01863-6. PubMed 37142767.
Backbone
  Vector backbone: pAAV hSyn
  Backbone size w/o insert (bp): 4200
  Total vector size (bp): 6673
  Vector type: Mammalian Expression, Mouse Targeting, AAV, Cre/Lox, Synthetic Biology
Growth in bacteria
  Bacterial resistance: Ampicillin, 100 μg/mL
  Growth temperature: 30°C
  Growth strain: NEB Stable
  Growth instructions: <8 hours
  Copy number: High Copy
Gene/Insert
  Gene/Insert name: pAAV hSyn iGluSnFR3 v857.SGZ (alt names: iGluSnFR3 v857.SGZ; iGluSnFR3 556dot857.SGZ; v857.SGZ)
  Species: M. musculus (mouse), R. norvegicus (rat), Synthetic
  Insert size (bp): 1821
  Tag / fusion protein: IgK-chain (N terminal on insert); Myc epi tag (C terminal on insert); Stargazin and PDZ domain (C terminal on insert)
Terms and licenses: Academic/Nonprofit Terms; Industry Terms: Not Available to Industry
How to cite: pAAV.hSyn.iGluSnFR3.v857.SGZ was a gift from Kaspar Podgorski (Addgene plasmid # 178330 ; http://n2t.net/addgene:178330 ; RRID:Addgene_178330)
