[The description below was written by a language model from this plasmid's Addgene catalogue record and pLannotate feature annotations shown in this document.]
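Description:
pAAV.hSyn.iGluSnFR3.v857.SGZ is an adeno-associated virus transfer plasmid for neuron-specific expression of a third-generation, genetically encoded fluorescent glutamate indicator. The bacterial portion carries a high-copy ColE1/pUC-type origin, an f1 phage origin and an ampicillin resistance gene (β-lactamase with its own promoter). Two AAV2 inverted terminal repeats flank the expression cassette so that it can be packaged into recombinant AAV particles when helper functions are supplied. One ITR is annotated only as a fragment.

Between the ITRs, the human synapsin I promoter drives a single fusion protein. It begins with a mouse Igκ light-chain leader that directs the sensor into the secretory pathway for display on the cell surface. The sensing module follows: the E. coli glutamate/aspartate-binding protein GltI is split into two fragments by an inserted GFP-derived fluorescent domain (annotated as cEGFP), so that ligand-induced conformational change in GltI is reported as a change in fluorescence. The catalogue entry lists a C-terminal Myc epitope, which the feature table does not annotate. Downstream are a PDGFRβ transmembrane domain and a fragment of mouse stargazin (Cacng2). The record describes this as the stargazin/PDZ "SGZ" anchoring backbone, one of the membrane-display variants developed to improve sensor localization for imaging synaptic transmission. A WPRE and an SV40 polyadenylation signal complete the transcript.

Although the vector type field includes Cre/Lox, no lox sites or inverted cassette appear in the annotation, so expression looks constitutive from hSyn. The sequenced record (6,311 nt) is also shorter than the listed total size of 6,673 bp.
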