Features (pLannotate 1.2.2; 19 found; start..end, strand, type, name):
    237..825     -  rep_origin     ori: high-copy-number ColE1/pMB1/pBR322/pUC origin of replication
    996..1856    -  CDS            AmpR: β-lactamase; bla; confers resistance to ampicillin, carbenicillin, and related antibiotics
   1857..1961    -  promoter       AmpR promoter: bla
   2014..2442    -  rep_origin     f1 ori (sequence partly withheld): f1 bacteriophage origin of replication; arrow indicates direction of (+) strand synthesis
   2447..2516    -  CDS            lacZα (fragment): LacZα fragment of β-galactosidase; lacZ fragment
   2511..2643    -  repeat_region  AAV2 ITR (fragment): inverted terminal repeat of adeno-associated virus serotype 2 inverted
   2719..3166    +  promoter       hSyn promoter: human synapsin I promoter; confers neuron-specific expression (Kügler et al., 2003)
   3201..3263    +  sig_peptide    Igκ leader: leader sequence from mouse immunoglobulin κ light chain
   3261..4016    +  CDS            gltI (fragment): GLTI_ECOLI - Also known as ybeJ, yzzK. Experimental evidence at protein level: Swiss-Prot protein existence level 1. Part of the ABC transporter complex GltIJKL involved in glutamate and aspartate uptake. Binds to both glutamate and aspartate. From Escherichia coli (strain K12).
   4032..4748    +  CDS            cEGFP: cEGFP is a basic (constitutively fluorescent) green fluorescent protein published in 2008, derived from Aequorea victoria.
   4761..4829    +  CDS            gltI (fragment): GLTI_ECOLI - Also known as ybeJ, yzzK. Experimental evidence at protein level: Swiss-Prot protein existence level 1. Part of the ABC transporter complex GltIJKL involved in glutamate and aspartate uptake. Binds to both glutamate and aspartate. From Escherichia coli (strain K12).
   4878..5024    +  CDS            PDGFRβ TM domain: transmembrane domain from platelet derived growth factor receptor beta
   5025..5222    +  CDS            Cacng2 (fragment): CCG2_MOUSE - Also known as Stg. Experimental evidence at protein level: Swiss-Prot protein existence level 1. Regulates the trafficking and gating properties of AMPA- selective glutamate receptors (AMPARs). Promotes their targeting to the cell membrane and synapses and modulates their gating properties by slowing their rates of activation, deactivation and desensitization. Does not show subunit-specific AMPA receptor regulation and regulates all AMPAR subunits. Thought to stabilize the calcium channel in an inactivated (closed) state (By similarity). From Mus musculus (Mouse).
   5262..5850    +  misc_feature   WPRE: woodchuck hepatitis virus posttranscriptional regulatory element
   5851..5870    +  misc_feature   MCS (fragment): pBluescript multiple cloning site
   5899..6020    -  polyA_signal   SV40 poly(A) signal: SV40 polyadenylation signal
   6043..6111    -  CDS            large T antigen (fragment): large T antigen from SV40 (simian virus 40)
   6182..4       +  repeat_region  AAV2 ITR (across the origin): inverted terminal repeat of adeno-associated virus serotype 2 inverted
   6309..54      -  CDS            lacI (fragment) (across the origin): lac repressor; lacI; The lac repressor binds to the lac operator to inhibit transcription in E. coli. This inhibition can be relieved by adding lactose or isopropyl-β-D-thiogalactopyranoside (IPTG).
>Addgene plasmid #178330 | pAAV.hSyn.iGluSnFR3.v857.SGZ | addgene full sequence | sequence record 353668 | Addgene NGS Result
CTGCATTAATGAATCGGCCAACGCGCGGGGAGAGGCGGTTTGCGTATTGGGCGCTCTTCCGCTTCCTCGC
TCACTGACTCGCTGCGCTCGGTCGTTCGGCTGCGGCGAGCGGTATCAGCTCACTCAAAGGCGGTAATACG
GTTATCCACAGAATCAGGGGATAACGCAGGAAAGAACATGTGAGCAAAAGGCCAGCAAAAGGCCAGGAAC
CGTAAAAAGGCCGCGTTGCTGGCGTTTTTCCATAGGCTCCGCCCCCCTGACGAGCATCACAAAAATCGAC
GCTCAAGTCAGAGGTGGCGAAACCCGACAGGACTATAAAGATACCAGGCGTTTCCCCCTGGAAGCTCCCT
CGTGCGCTCTCCTGTTCCGACCCTGCCGCTTACCGGATACCTGTCCGCCTTTCTCCCTTCGGGAAGCGTG
GCGCTTTCTCATAGCTCACGCTGTAGGTATCTCAGTTCGGTGTAGGTCGTTCGCTCCAAGCTGGGCTGTG
TGCACGAACCCCCCGTTCAGCCCGACCGCTGCGCCTTATCCGGTAACTATCGTCTTGAGTCCAACCCGGT
AAGACACGACTTATCGCCACTGGCAGCAGCCACTGGTAACAGGATTAGCAGAGCGAGGTATGTAGGCGGT
GCTACAGAGTTCTTGAAGTGGTGGCCTAACTACGGCTACACTAGAAGAACAGTATTTGGTATCTGCGCTC
TGCTGAAGCCAGTTACCTTCGGAAAAAGAGTTGGTAGCTCTTGATCCGGCAAACAAACCACCGCTGGTAG
CGGTGGTTTTTTTGTTTGCAAGCAGCAGATTACGCGCAGAAAAAAAGGATCTCAAGAAGATCCTTTGATC
TTTTCTACGGGGTCTGACGCTCAGTGGAACGAAAACTCACGTTAAGGGATTTTGGTCATGAGATTATCAA
AAAGGATCTTCACCTAGATCCTTTTAAATTAAAAATGAAGTTTTAAATCAATCTAAAGTATATATGAGTA
AACTTGGTCTGACAGTTACCAATGCTTAATCAGTGAGGCACCTATCTCAGCGATCTGTCTATTTCGTTCA
TCCATAGTTGCCTGACTCCCCGTCGTGTAGATAACTACGATACGGGAGGGCTTACCATCTGGCCCCAGTG
CTGCAATGATACCGCGAGACCCACGCTCACCGGCTCCAGATTTATCAGCAATAAACCAGCCAGCCGGAAG
GGCCGAGCGCAGAAGTGGTCCTGCAACTTTATCCGCCTCCATCCAGTCTATTAATTGTTGCCGGGAAGCT
AGAGTAAGTAGTTCGCCAGTTAATAGTTTGCGCAACGTTGTTGCCATTGCTACAGGCATCGTGGTGTCAC
GCTCGTCGTTTGGTATGGCTTCATTCAGCTCCGGTTCCCAACGATCAAGGCGAGTTACATGATCCCCCAT
GTTGTGCAAAAAAGCGGTTAGCTCCTTCGGTCCTCCGATCGTTGTCAGAAGTAAGTTGGCCGCAGTGTTA
TCACTCATGGTTATGGCAGCACTGCATAATTCTCTTACTGTCATGCCATCCGTAAGATGCTTTTCTGTGA
CTGGTGAGTACTCAACCAAGTCATTCTGAGAATAGTGTATGCGGCGACCGAGTTGCTCTTGCCCGGCGTC
AATACGGGATAATACCGCGCCACATAGCAGAACTTTAAAAGTGCTCATCATTGGAAAACGTTCTTCGGGG
CGAAAACTCTCAAGGATCTTACCGCTGTTGAGATCCAGTTCGATGTAACCCACTCGTGCACCCAACTGAT
CTTCAGCATCTTTTACTTTCACCAGCGTTTCTGGGTGAGCAAAAACAGGAAGGCAAAATGCCGCAAAAAA
GGGAATAAGGGCGACACGGAAATGTTGAATACTCATACTCTTCCTTTTTCAATATTATTGAAGCATTTAT
CAGGGTTATTGTCTCATGAGCGGATACATATTTGAATGTATTTAGAAAAATAAACAAATAGGGGTTCCGC
GCACATTTCCCCGAAAAGTGCCACCTAAATTGTAAGCGTTAATATTTTGTTAAAATTCGCGTTAAATTTT
TGTTAAATCAGCTCATTTTTTAACCAATAGGCCGAAATCGGCAAAATCCCTTATAAATCAAAAGAATAGA
CCGAGATAGGGT
[37 nt withheld, positions 2113-2149]
AAAGAACGTGGACTCCAACGTCAAAGG
[49 nt withheld, positions 2177-2225]
T
[91 nt withheld, positions 2227-2317]
G
[124 nt withheld, positions 2319-2442]
CCCATTCGCCATTCAGGCTGCGCAACTGTTGGGAAGGGCGATCGGTGCGGGCCTCTTCGCTATTACGCCA
GCTGCGCGCTCGCTCGCTCACTGAGGCCGCCCGGGCAAAGCCCGGGCGTCGGGCGACCTTTGGTCGCCCG
GCCTCAGTGAGCGAGCGAGCGCGCAGAGAGGGAGTGGCCAACTCCATCACTAGGGGTTCCTTGTAGTTAA
TGATTAACCCGCCATGCTACTTATCTACGTAGCCATGCTCTAGGAAGATCCAGGGCCCTGCGTATGAGTG
CAAGTGGGTTTTAGGACCAGGATGAGGCGGGGTGGGGGTGCCTACCTGACGACCGGCCCCGACCCACTGG
ACAAGCACCCAACCCCCATTCCCCAAATTGCGCATCCCCTATCAGAGAGGGGGAGGGGAAACAGGATGCG
GCGAGGCGCGTGCGCACTGCCAGCTTCAGCACCGCGGACAGTGCCTTCGCCCCCGCCTGGCGGCGCGCGC
CACCGCCGCCTCAGCACTGAAGGCGCGCTGACGTCACTCGCCGGTCCCCCGCAAACTCCCCTTCCCGGCC
ACCTTGGTCGCGTCCGCGCCGCCGCCGGCCCAGCCGGACCGCACCACGCGAGGCGCGAGATAGGGGGGCA
CGGGCGCGACCATCTGCGCTGCGGCGCCGGCGACTCAGCGCTGCCTCAGTCTGCGGTGGGCAGCGGAGGA
GTCGTGTCGTGCCTGAGAGCGCAGTCCAATTCAAGCTGCTAGCAAGGATCCCGCCACCATGGAGACAGAC
ACACTCCTGCTATGGGTACTGCTGCTCTGGGTTCCAGGTTCCACTGGTGACAGATCTGGGTCCGCCGCCG
GAAGTACTCTTGATAAGATCGCTAAAAATGGTGTAATTGTTGTCGGCCACCGAGACTCTTCTGTGCCATT
CAGCTATTATGATTCTCAACACAAAGTGGTGGGCTATTCACAAGAGTATTCTAACGCCATTGTTGAAGCA
GTTAAGAAGAAGTTGAATAAACCAGACCTTCAAGTAAAACTCATTCCTATAACATCCCAAAACCGCATAC
CTCTCTTGCAAAACGGCACTTACGATTTCGAGTGTGGGAGCACTACTAATAATGTCGAACGCCAGAAACA
AGCCGCATTCTCCGACACCATCTTCGTGGTGGGCACTCGACTGTTGACAAAGAAAGGCGGTGATATTAAG
GATTTCGCAAATCTGAAGGATAAGGCAGTCGTGGTCACCAGCGGGACCACCTCAGAAGTACTCCTTAATA
AACTCAATGAAGAACAAAAGATGAATATGCGAATCATCTCTGCTAAGGACCACGGTGACTCTTTTCGCAC
ATTGGAAAGTGGGCGCGCCGTAGCATTTATGATGGACGACTCTCTGCTCGCTGGCGAGCGCGCCAAAGCC
AAAAAACCAGACGACTGGGAAATTGTAGGTAAACCTCAAAGCCAAGAGGCATATGGCTGCATGTTGAGAA
AAGATGACCCCCAATTCAAGAAACTGATGGACGACACTATAGCTCAGGTCCAGACTTCAGGGGAAGCTGA
GAAGTGGTTTGATAAATGGTTCAAGAACCCAATCTTGGTAAATCATACCGTTTATATTACCGCTGACAAA
CAAAAGAATGGGATAAAGGCAAATTTCAAGATTCACCATAACGTAGAGGATGGAAGCGTGCAGTTGGCAG
ACCATTATCAACAGAATACCCCTATTGGCGACGGACCCGTGCTCCTCCCTGACAACCACTACTTGTCCTA
TCAAAGTGTTCTCTCAAAGGACCCCAATGAGAAGCGAGACCACATGGTACTTCTCGAATTCGTTACCGCC
ACCGGGAATTCACTTGGCATGGATGAATTGTATAAGGGGGGTACTGGCGGCAGCATGTCCAAGGGTGAGG
AGCTTTTTACCGGAGTAGTACCAATTCTCGTTGAACTTGACGGAGACGTCAACGGGCACAAGTTTAGCGT
ACGAGGTGAGGGGGAGGGTGATGCAACCAACGGTAAACTTACTCTCAAATTCATATGCACTACCGGAAAG
CTGCCAGTACCTTGGCCAACACTGGTCACTACCCTCTCCTATGGCGTTCAATGTTTTGCTCGATACCCTG
ACCACATGAAACAGCATGACTTCTTTAAATCAGCCATGCCTGAAGGGTATGTCCAGGAGCGGACTATATC
ATTTAAAGACGATGGAACCTATAAGACTCGGGCTGAAGTGAAGCTCGAGGGTGACACATTGGTTAATCGG
ATCGAGCTTAAGGGCATAGATTTTAAAGAAGATGGTAATATTCTTGGCCACAAATTGGAGTACAATTTTA
ATAATCCTTTGAACATGAACTTTGAGCTCTCCGATGAAATGAAGGCACTCTTTAAAGAGCCAAACGACAA
AGCTCTGAAACTGCAGGTCGACGAACAAAAACTCATCTCAGAAGAGGATCTGAATGCTGTGGGCCAGGAC
ACGCAGGAGGTCATCGTGGTGCCACACTCCTTGCCCTTTAAGGTGGTGGTGATCTCAGCCATCCTGGCCC
TGGTGGTGCTCACCATCATCTCCCTTATCATCCTCATCATGCTTTGGCAGAAGAAGCCACGTGATAGACA
CAAGCAGTTGCGAGCTACAGCACGCGCCACCGATTATCTGCAAGCTGATGCAATAACTAGAATCCCTGAT
TATAGATACAGATATCAACGAAGGGATCGCGATGATGATCGAGATACAGAGCCAGATCATGATCGGGATG
CTGATCCCGTCGGGGTGAAAGGTTTCAACACTCTTCCAGATACAGAGATAGATAATCCCCAGACGACTTC
AGTGTAGAAGCTTATCGATAATCAACCTCTGGATTACAAAATTTGTGAAAGATTGACTGGTATTCTTAAC
TATGTTGCTCCTTTTACGCTATGTGGATACGCTGCTTTAATGCCTTTGTATCATGCTATTGCTTCCCGTA
TGGCTTTCATTTTCTCCTCCTTGTATAAATCCTGGTTGCTGTCTCTTTATGAGGAGTTGTGGCCCGTTGT
CAGGCAACGTGGCGTGGTGTGCACTGTGTTTGCTGACGCAACCCCCACTGGTTGGGGCATTGCCACCACC
TGTCAGCTCCTTTCCGGGACTTTCGCTTTCCCCCTCCCTATTGCCACGGCGGAACTCATCGCCGCCTGCC
TTGCCCGCTGCTGGACAGGGGCTCGGCTGTTGGGCACTGACAATTCCGTGGTGTTGTCGGGGAAATCATC
GTCCTTTCCTTGGCTGCTCGCCTGTGTTGCCACCTGGATTCTGCGCGGGACGTCCTTCTGCTACGTCCCT
TCGGCCCTCAATCCAGCGGACCTTCCTTCCCGCGGCCTGCTGCCGGCTCTGCGGCCTCTTCCGCGTCTTC
GCCTTCGCCCTCAGACGAGTCGGATCTCCCTTTGGGCCGCCTCCCCGCATCGATACCGTCGACCTCGACC
CGGGCGGCCGCTTCGAGCAGACATGATAAGATACATTGATGAGTTTGGACAAACCACAACTAGAATGCAG
TGAAAAAAATGCTTTATTTGTGAAATTTGTGATGCTATTGCTTTATTTGTAACCATTATAAGCTGCAATA
AACAAGTTAACAACAACAATTGCATTCATTTTATGTTTCAGGTTCAGGGGGAGATGTGGGAGGTTTTTTA
AAGCAAGTAAAACCTCTACAAATGTGGTAAAATCGATAAGGATCTTCCTAGAGCATGGCTACGTAGATAA
GTAGCATGGCGGGTTAATCATTAACTACAAGGAACCCCTAGTGATGGAGTTGGCCACTCCCTCTCTGCGC
GCTCGCTCGCTCACTGAGGCCGGGCGACCAAAGGTCGCCCGACGCCCGGGCTTTGCCCGGGCGGCCTCAG
TGAGCGAGCGAGCGCGCAG
